>Addgene plasmid #54054 | mEmerald-Cx32-7 | depositor partial sequence | sequence record 84238 | insert sequence
GATCCGCTAGCGCTACCGGACTCAGATCTCGAGCTCAAGCTTCGAATTCCCTCTGGGAAAGGGCAGCAGC
AGCCAGGTGTGGCAGTGACAGGGAGGTGTGAATGAGGCAGGATGAACTGGACAGGTTTGTACACCTTGCT
CAGTGGCGTGAACCGGCATTCTACTGCCATTGGCCGAGTATGGCTCTCGGTCATCTTCATCTTCAGAATC
ATGGTGCTGGTGGTGGCTGCAGAGAGTGTGTGGGGTGATGAGAAATCTTCCTTCATCTGCAACACACTCC
AGCCTGGCTGCAACAGCGTTTGCTATGACCAATTCTTCCCCATCTCCCATGTGCGGCTGTGGTCCCTGCA
GCTCATCCTAGTTTCCACCCCAGCTCTCCTCGTGGCCATGCACGTGGCTCACCAGCAACACATAGAGAAG
AAAATGCTACGGCTTGAGGGCCATGGGGACCCCCTACACCTGGAGGAGGTGAAGAGGCACAAGGTCCACA
TCTCAGGGACACTGTGGTGGACCTATGTCATCAGCGTGGTGTTCCGGCTGTTGTTTGAGGCCGTCTTCAT
GTATGTCTTTTATCTGCTCTACCCTGGCTATGCCATGGTGCGGCTGGTCAAGTGCGACGTCTACCCCTGC
CCCAACACAGTGGACTGCTTCGTGTCCCGCCCCACCGAGAAAACCGTCTTCACCGTCTTCATGCTAGCTG
CCTCTGGCATCTGCATCATCCTCAATGTGGCCGAGGTGGTGTACCTCATCATCCGGGCCTGTGCCCGCCG
AGCCCAGCGCCGCTCCAATCCACCTTCCCGCAAGGGCTCGGGCTTCGGCCACCGCCTCTCACCTGAATAC
AAGCAGAATGAGATCAACAAGCTGCTGAGTGAGCAGGATGGCTCCCTGAAAGACATACTGCGCCGCAGCC
CTGGCACCGGGGCTGGGCTGGCTGAAAAGAGCGACCGCTGCTCGGCCTGCGCGGATCCACCGGTCGCCAC
CATGGTGAGCAAGGGCGAGGAGCTGTTCACCGGGGTGGTGCCCATCCTGGTCGAGCTGGACGGCGACGTA
AACGGCCACAAGTTCAGCGTGTCCGGCGAGGGCGAGGGCGATGCCACCTACGGCAAGCTGACCCTGAAGT
TCATCTGCACCACCGGCAAGCTGCCCGTGCCCTGGCCCACCCTCGTGACCACCTTGACCTACGGCGTGCA
GTGCTTCGCCCGCTACCCCGACCACATGAAGCAGCACGACTTCTTCAAGTCCGCCATGCCCGAAGGCTAC
GTCCAGGAGCGCACCATCTTCTTCAAGGACGACGGCAACTACAAGACCCGCGCCGAGGTGAAGTTCGAGG
GCGACACCCTGGTGAACCGCATCGAGCTGAAGGGCATCGACTTCAAGGAGGACGGCAACATCCTGGGGCA
CAAGCTGGAGTACAACTACAACAGCCACAAGGTCTATATCACCGCCGACAAGCAGAAGAACGGCATCAAG
GTGAACTTCAAGACCCGCCACAACATCGAGGACGGCAGCGTGCAGCTCGCCGACCACTACCAGCAGAACA
CCCCCATCGGCGACGGCCCCGTGCTGCTGCCCGACAACCACTACCTGAGCACCCAGTCCAAGCTGAGCAA
AGACCCCAACGAGAAGCGCGATCACATGGTCCTGCTGGAGTTCGTGACCGCCGCCGGGATCACTCTCGGC
ATGGACGAGCTGTACAAGTAAGCGGCCGCGACTCTAGATCATAATCAGCCATACCACATTTGTAGAGGTT
TTACTTGCTTTAAAAAACCTCCCAC
