>Addgene plasmid #54054 | mEmerald-Cx32-7 | addgene partial sequence | sequence record 88926 | EGFP-N 5'-CGTCGCCGTCCAGCTCGACCAG-3'
GCTCCTCGCCCTTGCTCACCATGGTGGCGACCGGTGGATCCGCGCAGGCCGAGCAGCGGTCGCTCTTTTC
AGCCAGCCCAGCCCCGGTGCCAGGGCTGCGGCGCAGTATGTCTTTCAGGGAGCCATCCTGCTCACTCAGC
AGCTTGTTGATCTCATTCTGCTTGTATTCAGGTGAGAGGCGGTGGCCGAAGCCCGAGCCCTTGCGGGAAG
GTGGATTGGAGCGGCGCTGGGCTCGGCGGGCACAGGCCCGGATGATGAGGTACACCACCTCGGCCACATT
GAGGATGATGCAGATGCCAGAGGCAGCTAGCATGAAGACGGTGAAGACGGTTTTCTCGGTGGGGCGGGAC
ACGAAGCAGTCCACTGTGTTGGGGCAGGGGTAGACGTCGCACTTGACCAGCCGCACCATGGCATAGCCAG
GGTAGAGCAGATAAAAGACATACATGAAGACGGCCTCAAACAACAGCCGGAACACCACGCTGATGACATA
GGTCCACCACAGTGTCCCTGAGATGTGGACCTTGTGCCTCTTCACCTCCTCCAGGTGTAGGGGGTCCCCA
TGGCCCTCAAGCCGTAGCATTTTCTTCTCTATGTGTTGCTGGTGAGCCACGTGCATGGCCACGAGGAGAG
CTGGGGTGGAAACTAGGATGAGCTGCAGGGACCACAGCCGCACATGGGAGATGGGGAAGAATTGGTCATA
GCAAACGCTGTTGCAGCCAGGCTGGAGTGTGTTGCAGATGAAGGAAGATTTCTCATCACCCCACACACTC
TCTGCAGCCACCACCAGCACCATGATTCTGAAGATGAAGATGACCGAGAGCCATACTCGGCCAATGGCAG
TAGAATGCCGGTTCACGCCACTGAGCAAGGTGTACAAACCTGTCCAGTTCATCCTGCCTCATTCACACCT
CCCTGTCACTGCCACACCTGGCTGCTGCTGCCCTTTCCCAGA
