[The description below was written by a language model from this plasmid's Addgene catalogue record.]
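Description:
mEmerald-Cx32-7 is a mammalian expression plasmid that produces human connexin 32 (Cx32, the gap junction beta-1 protein encoded by GJB1) fused to the green fluorescent protein mEmerald. It is built on an mEmerald backbone of about 4.75 kb (excluding the insert). It is maintained in E. coli as a high-copy plasmid under kanamycin selection. A neomycin resistance marker allows G418 selection of transfected mammalian cells, for example to establish stable lines. The record does not give a feature table, so the replication origins and the promoters driving the resistance marker are not specified. The listed 3′ sequencing primer indicates an SV40 polyadenylation signal downstream of the expression cassette.

Expression of the fusion is driven by the CMV promoter, a strong constitutive promoter in most mammalian cell types. The mEmerald tag is supplied by the backbone and sits at the C terminus of the connexin. The "7" in the name probably refers to the length of the linker between the two proteins, but the record does not state this. mEmerald is a bright, monomeric GFP derivative, recorded here with excitation at 487 nm and emission at 509 nm, so it can be imaged with standard green fluorescence filter sets.

The construct serves as a fluorescent localization marker for gap junctions. The tagged connexin is expected to traffic through the secretory pathway and assemble into junctional plaques at cell–cell contacts. This allows live- or fixed-cell imaging of connexin transport, plaque formation and turnover. The associated publication concerns kinesin-driven movement of liver connexin vesicles along microtubules.
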