Addgene plasmid #54054: mEmerald-Cx32-7
Purpose: Localization: Gap Junctions, Excitation: 487, Emission: 509
Depositing lab: Michael Davidson. Depositing organization: Florida State University, Tallahassee. Publication: In vitro motility of liver connexin vesicles along microtubules utilizes kinesin motors. Fort AG, Murray JW, Dandachi N, Davidson MW, Dermietzel R, Wolkoff AW, Spray DC. J Biol Chem. 2011 Jul 1;286(26):22875-85. doi: 10.1074/jbc.M111.219709. Epub 2011 May 2. PubMed 21536677.
Backbone
  Vector backbone: mEmerald
  Backbone size w/o insert (bp): 4750
  Vector type: Mammalian Expression
  Selectable markers: Neomycin (select with G418)
Growth in bacteria
  Bacterial resistance: Kanamycin, 50 μg/mL
  Growth temperature: 37°C
  Growth strain: DH5alpha
  Copy number: High Copy
Gene/Insert
  Gene/Insert name: Cx32 (alt names: Beta-1 Connexin 32; NM_001097642.2)
  Species: H. sapiens (human)
  Entrez Gene: GJB1 (a.k.a. CMTX, CMTX1, CX32)
  Promoter: CMV
  Tag / fusion protein: mEmerald (C terminal on backbone)
  Cloning method: Unknown
  Sequencing primers: 5′ CMV-F; 3′ SV40pA-R
Terms and licenses: Academic/Nonprofit Terms; Industry Terms
Depositor comments: Human Beta-1 Connexin 32. Excitation = 487; Emission = 509. Localization data: Gap Junctions
How to cite: mEmerald-Cx32-7 was a gift from Michael Davidson (Addgene plasmid # 54054 ; http://n2t.net/addgene:54054 ; RRID:Addgene_54054)
